>Addgene plasmid #38055 | pXCX.CMV.EGFP.WPRE | depositor full sequence | sequence record 48248 | pXCX.CMV.EGFP.WPRE sequence 8967 bps
CATCATCAATAATATACCTTATTTTGGATTGAAGCCAATATGATAATGAGGGGGTGGAGTTTGTGACGTG
GCGCGGGGCGTGGGAACGGGGCGGGTGACGTAGTAGTGTGGCGGAAGTGTGATGTTGCAAGTGTGGCGGA
ACACATGTAAGCGACGGATGTGGCAAAAGTGACGTTTTTGGTGTGCGCCGGTGTACACAGGAAGTGACAA
TTTTCGCGCGGTTTTAGGCGGATGTTGTAGTAAATTTGGGCGTAACCGAGTAAGATTTGGCCATTTTCGC
GGGAAAACTGAATAAGAGGAAGTGAAATCTGAATAATTTTGTGTTACTCATAGCGCGTAATATTTGTCTA
GGGCCGCGGGGACTTTGACCGTTTACGTGGAGACTCGCCCAGGTGTTTTTCTCAGGTGTTTTCCGCGTTC
CGGGTCAAAGTTGGCGTTTTATTATTATAGTCAGTCTAGCTGGTTCCATAGAGCCCACCGCATCCCCAGC
ATGCCTGCTATTGTCTTCCCAATCCTCCCCCTTGCTGTCCTGCCCCACCCCACCCCCCAGAATAGAATGA
CACCTACTCAGACAATGCGATGCAATTTCCTCATTTTATTAGGAAAGGACAGTGGGAGTGGCACCTTCCA
GGGTCAAGGAAGGCACGGGGGAGGGGCAAACAACAGATGGCTGGCAACTAGAAGGCACAGTCGAGGCTGA
TCGTACCGAGCTCGAATTCCAGGCGGGGAGGCGGCCCAAAGGGAGATCCGACTCGTCTGAGGGCGAAGGC
GAAGACGCGGAAGAGGCCGCAGAGCCGGCAGCAGGCCGCGGGAAGGAAGGTCCGCTGGATTGAGGGCCGA
AGGGACGTAGCAGAAGGACGTCCCGCGCAGAATCCAGGTGGCAACACAGGCGAGCAGCCATGGAAAGGAC
GTCAGCTTCCCCGACAACACCACGGAATTGTCAGTGCCCAACAGCCGAGCCCCTGTCCAGCAGCGGGCAA
GGCAGGCGGCGATGAGTTCCGCCGTGGCAATAGGGAGGGGGAAAGCGAAAGTCCCGGAAAGGAGCTGACA
GGTGGTGGCAATGCCCCAACCAGTGGGGGTTGCGTCAGCAAACACAGTGCACACCACGCCACGTTGCCTG
ACAACGGGCCACAACTCCTCATAAAGAGACAGCAACCAGGATTTATACAAGGAGGAGAAAATGAAAGCCA
TACGGGAAGCAATAGCATGATACAAAGGCATTAAAGCAGCGTATCCACATAGCGTAAAAGGAGCAACATA
GTTAAGAATACCAGTCAATCTTTCACAAATTTTGTAATCCAGAGGTTGATTGTCGACGGATCCTCTAGAT
GCATGCTCGAGCGGCCGCTTTACTTGTACAGCTCGTCCATGCCGAGAGTGATCCCGGCGGCGGTCACGAA
CTCCAGCAGGACCATGTGATCGCGCTTCTCGTTGGGGTCTTTGCTCAGGGCGGACTGGGTGCTCAGGTAG
TGGTTGTCGGGCAGCAGCACGGGGCCGTCGCCGATGGGGGTGTTCTGCTGGTAGTGGTCGGCGAGCTGCA
CGCTGCCGTCCTCGATGTTGTGGCGGATCTTGAAGTTCACCTTGATGCCGTTCTTCTGCTTGTCGGCCAT
GATATAGACGTTGTGGCTGTTGTAGTTGTACTCCAGCTTGTGCCCCAGGATGTTGCCGTCCTCCTTGAAG
TCGATGCCCTTCAGCTCGATGCGGTTCACCAGGGTGTCGCCCTCGAACTTCACCTCGGCGCGGGTCTTGT
AGTTGCCGTCGTCCTTGAAGAAGATGGTGCGCTCCTGGACGTAGCCTTCGGGCATGGCGGACTTGAAGAA
GTCGTGCTGCTTCATGTGGTCGGGGTAGCGGCTGAAGCACTGCACGCCGTAGGTCAGGGTGGTCACGAGG
GTGGGCCAGGGCACGGGCAGCTTGCCGGTGGTGCAGATGAACTTCAGGGTCAGCTTGCCGTAGGTGGCAT
CGCCCTCGCCCTCGCCGGACACGCTGAACTTGTGGCCGTTTACGTCGCCGTCCAGCTCGACCAGGATGGG
CACCACCCCGGTGAACAGCTCCTCGCCCTTGCTCACCATGGTGGCGACCGGTGGATCCCGGGCCCGCGGT
ACCAAGCTTGGGTCTCCCTATAGTGAGTCGTATTAATTTCGATAAGCCAGTAAGCAGTGGGTTCTCTAGT
TAGCCAGAGAGCTCTGCTTATATAGACCTCCCACCGTACACGCCTACCGCCCATTTGCGTCAATGGGGCG
GAGTTGTTACGACATTTTGGAAAGTCCCGTTGATTTTGGTGCCAAAACAAACTCCCATTGACGTCAATGG
GGTGGAGACTTGGAAATCCCCGTGAGTCAAACCGCTATCCACGCCCATTGATGTACTGCCAAAACCGCAT
CACCATGGTAATAGCGATGACTAATACGTAGATGTACTGCCAAGTAGGAAAGTCCCATAAGGTCATGTAC
TGGGCATAATGCCAGGCGGGCCATTTACCGTCATTGACGTCAATAGGGGGCGTACTTGGCATATGATACA
CTTGATGTACTGCCAAGTGGGCAGTTTACCGTAAATACTCCACCCATTGACGTCAATGGAAAGTCCCTAT
TGGCGTTACTATGGGAACATACGTCATTATTGACGTCAATGGGCGGGGGTCGTTGGGCGGTCAGCCAGGC
GGGCCATTTACCGTAAGTTATGTAACGCGGAACTCCATATATGGGCTATGAACTAATGACCCCGTAATTG
ATTACTATTAATAACTAGTCAATAATCAATGTCAACGCGTATATCTGGCCCGTACATCGCTAGANGATCT
GGAAGGTGCTGAGGTACGATGAGACCCGCACCAGGTGCAGACCCTGCGAGTGTGGCGGTAAACATATTAG
GAACCAGCCTGTGATGCTGGATGTGACCGAGGAGCTGAGGCCCGATCACTTGGTGCTGGCCTGCACCCGC
GCTGAGTTTGGCTCTAGCGATGAAGATACAGATTGAGGTACTGAAATGTGTGGGCGTGGCTTAAGGGTGG
GAAAGAATATATAAGGTGGGGGTCTTATGTAGTTTTGTATCTGTTTTGCAGCAGCCGCCGCCGCCATGAG
CACCAACTCGTTTGATGGAAGCATTGTGAGCTCATATTTGACAACGCGCATGCCCCCATGGGCCGGGGTG
CGTCAGAATGTGATGGGCTCCAGCATTGATGGTCGCCCCGTCCTGCCCGCAAACTCTACTACCTTGACCT
ACGAGACCGTGTCTGGAACGCCGTTGGAGACTGCAGCCTCCGCCGCCGCTTCAGCCGCTGCAGCCACCGC
CCGCGGGATTGTGACTGACTTTGCTTTCCTGAGCCCGCTTGCAAGCAGTGCAGCTTCCCGTTCATCCGCC
CGCGATGACAAGTTGACGGCTCTTTTGGCACAATTGGATTCTTTGACCCGGGAACTTAATGTCGTTTCTC
AGCAGCTGTTGGATCTGCGCCAGCAGGTTTCTGCCCTGAAGGCTTCCTCCCCTCCCAATGCGGTTTAAAA
CATAAATAAAAAACCAGACTCTGTTTGGATTTGGATCAAGCAAGTGTCTTGCTGTCTTTATTTAGGGGTT
TTGCGCGCGCGGTAGGCCCGGGACCAGCGGTCTCGGTCGTTGAGGGTCCTGTGTATTTTTTCCAGGACGT
GGTAAAGGTGACTCTGGATGTTCAGATACATGGGCATAAGCCCGTCTCTGGGGTGGAGGTAGCACCACTG
CAGAGCTTCATGCTGCGGGGTGGTGTTGTAGATGATCCAGTCGTAGCAGGAGCGCTGGGCGTGGTGCCTA
AAAATGTCTTTCAGTAGCAAGCTGATTGCCAGGGGCAGGCCCTTGGTGTAAGTGTTTACAAAGCGGTTAA
GCTGGGATGGGTGCATACGTGGGGATATGAGATGCATCTTGGACTGTATTTTTAGGTTGGCTATGTTCCC
AGCCATATCCCTCCGGGGATTCATGTTGTGCAGAACCACCAGCACAGTGTATCCGGTGCACTTGGGAAAT
TTGTCATGTAGCTTAGAAGGAAATGCGTGGAAGAACTTGGAGACGCCCTTGTGACCTCCAAGATTTTCCA
TGCATTCGTCCATAATGATGGCAATGGGCCCACGGGCGGCGGCCTGGGCGAAGATATTTCTGGGATCACT
AACGTCATAGTTGTGTTCCAGGATGAGATCGTCATAGGCCATTTTTACAAAGCGCGGGCGGAGGGTGCCA
GACTGCGGTATAATGGTTCCATCCGGCCCAGGGGCGTAGTTACCCTCACAGATTTGCATTTCCCACGCTT
TGAGTTCAGATGGGGGGATCATGTCTACCTGCGGGGCGATGAAGAAAACGGTTTCCGGGGTAGGGGAGAT
CAGCTGGGAAGAAAGCAGGTTCCTGAGCAGCTGCGACTTACCGCAGCCGGTGGGCCCGTAAATCACACCT
ATTACCGGGTGCAACTGGTAGTTAAGAGAGCTGCAGCTGCCGTCATCCCTGAGCAGGGGGGCCACTTCGT
TAAGCATGTCCCTGACTCGCATGTTTTCCCTGACCAAATCCGCCAGAAGGCGCTCGCCGCCCAGCGATAG
CAGTTCTTGCAAGGAAGCAAAGTTTTTCAACGGTTTGAGACCGTCCGCCGTAGGCATGCTTTTGAGCGTT
TGACCAAGCAGTTCCAGGCGGTCCCACAGCTCGGTCACCTGCTCTACGGCATCTCGATCCAGCATATCTC
CTCGTTTCGCGGGTTGGGGCGGCTTTCGCTGTACGGCAGTAGTCGGTGCTCGTCCAGACGGGCCAGGGTC
ATGTCTTTCCACGGGCGCAGGGTCCTCGTCAGCGTAGTCTGGGTCACGGTGAAGGGGTGCGCTCCGGGCT
GCGCGCTGGCCAGGGTGCGCTTGAGGCTGGTCCTGCTGGTGCTGAAGCGCTGCCGGTCTTCGCCCTGCGC
GTCGGCCAGGTAGCATTTGACCATGGTGTCATAGTCCAGCCCCTCCGCGGCGTGGCCCTTGGCGCGCAGC
TTGCCCTTGGAGGAGGCGCCGCACGAGGGGCAGTGCAGACTTTTGAGGGCGTAGAGCTTGGGCGCGAGAA
ATACCGATTCCGGGGAGTAGGCATCCGCGCCGCAGGCCCCGCAGACGGTCTCGCATTCCACGAGCCAGGT
GAGCTCTGGCCGTTCGGGGTCAAAAACCAGGTTTCCCCCATGCTTTTTGATGCGTTTCTTACCTCTGGTT
TCCATGAGCCGGTGTCCACGCTCGGTGACGAAAAGGCTGTCCGTGTCCCCGTATACAGACTTGAGAGGCC
TGTCCTCGACCGATGCCCTTGAGAGCCTTCAACCCAGTCAGCTCCTTCCGGTGGGCGCGGGGCATGACTA
TCGTCGCCGCACTTATGACTGTCTTCTTTATCATGCAACTCGTAGGACAGGTGCCGGCAGCGCTCTGGGT
CATTTTCGGCGAGGACCGCTTTCGCTGGAGCGCGACGATGATCGGCCTGTCGCTTGCGGTATTCGGAATC
TTGCACGCCCTCGCTCAAGCCTTCGTCACTGGTCCCGCCACCAAACGTTTCGGCGAGAAGCAGGCCATTA
TCGCCGGCATGGCGGCCGACGCGCTGGGCTACGTCTTGCTGGCGTTCGCGACGCGAGGCTGGATGGCCTT
CCCCATTATGATTCTTCTCGCTTCCGGCGGCATCGGGATGCCCGCGTTGCAGGCCATGCTGTCCAGGCAG
GTAGATGACGACCATCAGGGACAGCTTCAAGGATCGCTCGCGGCTCTTACCAGCCTAACTTCGATCACTG
GACCGCTGATCGTCACGGCGATTTATGCCGCCTCGGCGAGCACATGGAACGGGTTGGCATGGATTGTAGG
CGCCGCCCTATACCTTGTCTGCCTCCCCGCGTTGCGTCGCGGTGCATGGAGCCGGGCCACCTCGACCTGA
ATGGAAGCCGGCGGCACCTCGCTAACGGATTCACCACTCCAAGAATTGGAGCCAATCAATTCTTGCGGAG
AACTGTGAATGCGCAAACCAACCCTTGGCAGAACATATCCATCGCGTCCGCCATCTCCAGCAGCCGCACG
CGGCGCATCTCGGGCAGCGTTGGGTCCTGGCCACGGGTGCGCATGATCGTGCTCCTGTCGTTGAGGACCC
GGCTAGGCTGGCGGGGTTGCCTTACTGGTTAGCAGAATGAATCACCGATACGCGAGCGAACGTGAAGCGA
CTGCTGCTGCAAAACGTCTGCGACCTGAGCAACAACATGAATGGTCTTCGGTTTCCGTGTTTCGTAAAGT
CTGGAAACGCGGAAGTCAGCGCCCTGCACCATTATGTTCCGGATCTGCATCGCAGGATGCTGCTGGCTAC
CCTGTGGAACACCTACATCTGTATTAACGAAGCGCTGGCATTGACCCTGAGTGATTTTTCTCTGGTCCCG
CCGCATCCATACCGCCAGTTGTTTACCCTCACAACGTTCCAGTAACCGGGCATGTTCATCATCAGTAACC
CGTATCGTGAGCATCCTCTCTCGTTTCATCGGTATCATTACCCCCATGAACAGAAATCCCCCTTACACGG
AGGCATCAGTGACCAAACAGGAAAAAACCGCCCTTAACATGGCCCGCTTTATCAGAAGCCAGACATTAAC
GCTTCTGGAGAAACTCAACGAGCTGGACGCGGATGAACAGGCAGACATCTGTGAATCGCTTCACGACCAC
GCTGATGAGCTTTACCGCAGCTGCCTCGCGCGTTTCGGTGATGACGGTGAAAACCTCTGACACATGCAGC
TCCCGGAGACGGTCACAGCTTGTCTGTAAGCGGATGCCGGGAGCAGACAAGCCCGTCAGGGCGCGTCAGC
GGGTGTTGGCGGGTGTCGGGGCGCAGCCATGACCCAGTCACGTAGCGATAGCGGAGTGTATACTGGCTTA
ACTATGCGGCATCAGAGCAGATTGTACTGAGAGTGCACCATATGCGGTGTGAAATACCGCACAGATGCGT
AAGGAGAAAATACCGCATCAGGCGCTCTTCCGCTTCCTCGCTCACTGACTCGCTGCGCTCGGTCGTTCGG
CTGCGGCGAGCGGTATCAGCTCACTCAAAGGCGGTAATACGGTTATCCACAGAATCAGGGGATAACGCAG
GAAAGAACATGTGAGCAAAAGGCCAGCAAAAGGCCAGGAACCGTAAAAAGGCCGCGTTGCTGGCGTTTTT
CCATAGGCTCCGCCCCCCTGACGAGCATCACAAAAATCGACGCTCAAGTCAGAGGTGGCGAAACCCGACA
GGACTATAAAGATACCAGGCGTTTCCCCCTGGAAGCTCCCTCGTGCGCTCTCCTGTTCCGACCCTGCCGC
TTACCGGATACCTGTCCGCCTTTCTCCCTTCGGGAAGCGTGGCGCTTTCTCATAGCTCACGCTGTAGGTA
TCTCAGTTCGGTGTAGGTCGTTCGCTCCAAGCTGGGCTGTGTGCACGAACCCCCCGTTCAGCCCGACCGC
TGCGCCTTATCCGGTAACTATCGTCTTGAGTCCAACCCGGTAAGACACGACTTATCGCCACTGGCAGCAG
CCACTGGTAACAGGATTAGCAGAGCGAGGTATGTAGGCGGTGCTACAGAGTTCTTGAAGTGGTGGCCTAA
CTACGGCTACACTAGAAGGACAGTATTTGGTATCTGCGCTCTGCTGAAGCCAGTTACCTTCGGAAAAAGA
GTTGGTAGCTCTTGATCCGGCAAACAAACCACCGCTGGTAGCGGTGGTTTTTTTGTTTGCAAGCAGCAGA
TTACGCGCAGAAAAAAAGGATCTCAAGAAGATCCTTTGATCTTTTCTACGGGGTCTGACGCTCAGTGGAA
CGAAAACTCACGTTAAGGGATTTTGGTCATGAGATTATCAAAAAGGATCTTCACCTAGATCCTTTTAAAT
TAAAAATGAAGTTTTAAATCAATCTAAAGTATATATGAGTAAACTTGGTCTGACAGTTACCAATGCTTAA
TCAGTGAGGCACCTATCTCAGCGATCTGTCTATTTCGTTCATCCATAGTTGCCTGACTCCCCGTCGTGTA
GATAACTACGATACGGGAGGGCTTACCATCTGGCCCCAGTGCTGCAATGATACCGCGAGACCCACGCTCA
CCGGCTCCAGATTTATCAGCAATAAACCAGCCAGCCGGAAGGGCCGAGCGCAGAAGTGGTCCTGCAACTT
TATCCGCCTCCATCCAGTCTATTAATTGTTGCCGGGAAGCTAGAGTAAGTAGTTCGCCAGTTAATAGTTT
GCGCAACGTTGTTGCCATTGCTGCAGGCATCGTGGTGTCACGCTCGTCGTTTGGTATGGCTTCATTCAGC
TCCGGTTCCCAACGATCAAGGCGAGTTACATGATCCCCCATGTTGTGCAAAAAAGCGGTTAGCTCCTTCG
GTCCTCCGATCGTTGTCAGAAGTAAGTTGGCCGCAGTGTTATCACTCATGGTTATGGCAGCACTGCATAA
TTCTCTTACTGTCATGCCATCCGTAAGATGCTTTTCTGTGACTGGTGAGTACTCAACCAAGTCATTCTGA
GAATAGTGTATGCGGCGACCGAGTTGCTCTTGCCCGGCGTCAACACGGGATAATACCGCGCCACATAGCA
GAACTTTAAAAGTGCTCATCATTGGAAAACGTTCTTCGGGGCGAAAACTCTCAAGGATCTTACCGCTGTT
GAGATCCAGTTCGATGTAACCCACTCGTGCACCCAACTGATCTTCAGCATCTTTTACTTTCACCAGCGTT
TCTGGGTGAGCAAAAACAGGAAGGCAAAATGCCGCAAAAAAGGGAATAAGGGCGACACGGAAATGTTGAA
TACTCATACTCTTCCTTTTTCAATATTATTGAAGCATTTATCAGGGTTATTGTCTCATGAGCGGATACAT
ATTTGAATGTATTTAGAAAAATAAACAAATAGGGGTTCCGCGCACATTTCCCCGAAAAGTGCCACCTGAC
GTCTAAGAAACCATTATTATCATGACATTAACCTATAAAAATAGGCGTATCACGAGGCCCTTTCGTCTTC
AAGAATT
Features (pLannotate 1.2.2; 21 found; start..end, strand, type, name):
      1..103     +  repeat_region  ITR: inverted terminal repeat of human adenovirus serotype 5 inverted
    191..341     +  misc_signal    Ad5 Ψ: packaging signal for adenovirus serotype 5
    466..690     -  polyA_signal   bGH poly(A) signal: bovine growth hormone polyadenylation signal
    703..719     -  misc_feature   MCS (fragment): pUC18/19 multiple cloning site
    723..1311    -  misc_feature   WPRE: woodchuck hepatitis virus posttranscriptional regulatory element
   1350..2069    -  CDS            EGFP: the original enhanced GFP (Yang et al., 1996) mammalian codon-optimized
   2077..2103    -  misc_feature   MCS (fragment): multiple cloning site
   2117..2135    -  promoter       T7 promoter: promoter for bacteriophage T7 RNA polymerase
   2151..2184    -  LTR            5' LTR (truncated) (fragment): truncated 5' long terminal repeat (LTR) from HIV-1
   2180..2383    -  promoter       CMV promoter: human cytomegalovirus (CMV) immediate early promoter
   2384..2763    -  enhancer       CMV enhancer: human cytomegalovirus immediate early enhancer
   2797..2973    +  CDS            E1B (fragment): E1B55_ADE02 - Experimental evidence at protein level: Swiss-Prot protein existence level 1. Plays a major role to prevent cellular inhibition of viral genome replication. Assembles an SCF-like E3 ubiquitin ligase complex based on the cellular proteins ELOB, ELOC, CUL5 and RBX1, in cooperation with viral E4orf6. This viral RING-type ligase ubiquitinates cellular substrates and targets them to proteasomal degradation: TP53/p53, LIG4, MRE11-RAD50-NBS1 (MRN) complex, ITGA3, DAXX and BLM. Degradation of host TP53/p53 activity is essential for preventing E1A-induced TP53 accumulation that would othe
   3076..3495    +  CDS            IX: CAP9_ADE05 - Experimental evidence at protein level: Swiss-Prot protein existence level 1. Structural component of the virion that acts as a cement protein on the capsid exterior and forms triskelion structures consisting of three molecules that stabilize three hexon trimers at the center of each icosahedral facet and fixes the peripentonal hexons. Dispensable for assembly. During virus entry, recruits the anterograde motor kinesin-1 to the capsid docked at the nuclear pore complex thereby subjecting the docked capsid to a pulling force. The resulting tension leads to capsid disruption, disper
   3561..4895    -  CDS            IVa2: PKG1_ADE05 - Experimental evidence at protein level: Swiss-Prot protein existence level 1. Component of the packaging machinery which encapsidates the viral DNA into preformed capsids and transcriptional activator of the viral major late promoter (MLP). Binds, along with packaging proteins 2 and 3, to the specific packaging sequence on the left end of viral genomic DNA and displays ATPase activity thereby providing the power stroke of the packaging machinery. The activity of packaging protein IVa2 is stimulated by protein 33K which acts as a terminase. May be the protein that pumps DNA into th
   5256..5880    +  CDS            TcR (fragment): tetracycline efflux protein; tet; confers resistance to tetracycline
   6122..6502    -  CDS            YPB1_ECOLX: Protein predicted: Swiss-Prot protein existence level 4. From Escherichia coli.
   6519..6710    +  CDS            rop: Rop protein, which maintains plasmids at low copy number; rop
   6812..6952    +  misc_feature   bom: basis of mobility region from pBR322
   7138..7726    -  rep_origin     ori: high-copy-number ColE1/pMB1/pBR322/pUC origin of replication
   7897..8757    -  CDS            AmpR: β-lactamase; bla; confers resistance to ampicillin, carbenicillin, and related antibiotics
   8758..8862    -  promoter       AmpR promoter: bla
