[The description below was written by a language model from this plasmid's Addgene catalogue record and pLannotate feature annotations shown in this document.]
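Description:
pXCX.CMV.EGFP.WPRE is an adenoviral shuttle (transfer) plasmid built on the pXCXCMV backbone and also usable directly for mammalian expression. It carries the left end of the human adenovirus serotype 5 genome: an inverted terminal repeat and the Ad5 Ψ packaging signal. These are followed by the expression cassette, which sits where the E1 region would normally lie, and then by a stretch of downstream adenoviral sequence annotated as a fragment of E1B, the protein IX gene and IVa2. In shuttle vectors of this type, that flanking viral sequence typically serves as a homology arm for recombination with a plasmid carrying the rest of the adenoviral genome in E1-complementing cells, yielding an E1-deleted, replication-defective virus. The record itself does not describe the rescue procedure.

The cassette lies in reverse orientation relative to the ITR. It consists of the CMV immediate-early enhancer and promoter, a T7 promoter and polylinker remnants, EGFP, the woodchuck hepatitis virus posttranscriptional regulatory element (WPRE) and a bovine growth hormone polyadenylation signal. The WPRE sits in the 3′ untranslated region to raise transcript stability and expression, consistent with the depositor's stated purpose of EGFP overexpression from CMV with WPRE. A short annotated HIV-1 LTR fragment overlapping the promoter is probably a spurious annotation match.

The bacterial portion is pBR322-derived, with a ColE1/pMB1 origin, rop and bom, a nonfunctional fragment of the tetracycline resistance gene, and β-lactamase for ampicillin selection. The catalogue lists a total size of 8,190 bp, whereas the depositor sequence that was annotated is 8,967 nt; the record does not explain this discrepancy.
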