Addgene plasmid #38055: pXCX.CMV.EGFP.WPRE
Depositing lab: James Uney. Depositing organization: University of Bristol. Publication: Adenoviral-mediated, high-level, cell-specific transgene expression: a SYN1-WPRE cassette mediates increased transgene expression with no loss of neuron specificity. Glover CP, Bienemann AS, Heywood DJ, Cosgrave AS, Uney JB. Mol Ther. 2002 May;5(5 Pt 1):509-16. 10.1006/mthe.2002.0588 PubMed 11991741.
Backbone
  Vector backbone: pXCXCMV
  Total vector size (bp): 8190
  Vector type: Mammalian Expression, Adenoviral
Growth in bacteria
  Bacterial resistance: Ampicillin, 100 μg/mL
  Growth temperature: 37°C
  Growth strain: NEB Stable
  Copy number: Unknown
Gene/Insert
  Gene/Insert name: EGFP
  Promoter: CMV
  Cloning method: Restriction Enzyme; 5′ cloning site unknown (unknown if destroyed); 3′ cloning site unknown (unknown if destroyed)
  Sequencing primers: 5′ CMV-F
Terms and licenses: Academic/Nonprofit Terms; Industry Terms: Not Available to Industry
Depositor comments: Adenoviral plasmid for overexpression of EGFP from CMV promoter with WPRE
How to cite: pXCX.CMV.EGFP.WPRE was a gift from James Uney (Addgene plasmid # 38055 ; http://n2t.net/addgene:38055 ; RRID:Addgene_38055)
