>Addgene plasmid #38055 | pXCX.CMV.EGFP.WPRE | addgene partial sequence | sequence record 132910 | CMV-F 5'-CGCAAATGGGCGGTAGGCGTG-3'
ACTAGAGAACCCACTGCTTACTGGCTTATCGAAATTAATACGACTCACTATAGGGAGACCCAAGCTTGGT
ACCGCGGGCCCGGGATCCACCGGTCGCCACCATGGTGAGCAAGGGCGAGGAGCTGTTCACCGGGGTGGTG
CCCATCCTGGTCGAGCTGGACGGCGACGTAAACGGCCACAAGTTCAGCGTGTCCGGCGAGGGCGAGGGCG
ATGCCACCTACGGCAAGCTGACCCTGAAGTTCATCTGCACCACCGGCAAGCTGCCCGTGCCCTGGCCCAC
CCTCGTGACCACCCTGACCTACGGCGTGCAGTGCTTCAGCCGCTACCCCGACCACATGAAGCAGCACGAC
TTCTTCAAGTCCGCCATGCCCGAAGGCTACGTCCAGGAGCGCACCATCTTCTTCAAGGACGACGGCAACT
ACAAGACCCGCGCCGAGGTGAAGTTCGAGGGCGACACCCTGGTGAACCGCATCGAGCTGAAGGGCATCGA
CTTCAAGGAGGACGGCAACATCCTGGGGCACAAGCTGGAGTACAACTACAACAGCCACAACGTCTATATC
ATGGCCGACAAGCAGAAGAACGGCATCAAGGTGAACTTCAAGATCCGCCACAACATCGAGGACGGCAGCG
TGCAGCTCGCCGACCACTACCAGCAGAACACCCCCATCGGCGACGGCCCCGTGCTGCTGCCCGACAACCA
CTACCTGAGCACCCAGTCCGCCCTGAGCAAAGACCCCAACGAGAAGCGCGATCACATGGTCCTGCTGGAG
TTCGTGACCGCCGCCGGGATCACTCTCGGCATGGACGAGCTGTACAAGTAAAGCG
